>Addgene plasmid #100931 | pCEP4-Q842gp160 | depositor full sequence | sequence record 202601 | Full Sequence
GCCCCGCCGCCGGACGAACTAAACCTGACTACGGCATCTCTGCCCCTTCTTCGCTGGTACGAGGAGCGCT
TTTGTTTTGTATTCGGGGCAGTGCATGTAATCCCTTCAGTTGGTTGGTACAACTTGCCAACTGGGCCCTG
TTCCACATGTGACACGGGGGGGGACCAAACACAAAGGGGTTCTCTGACTGTAGTTGACATCCTTATAAAT
GGATGTGCACATTTGCCAACACTGAGTGGCTTTCATCCTGGAGCAGACTTTGCATGCTGTGGACTGCAAC
ACAACATTGCCTTTATGTGTAACTCTTGGCTGAAGCTCTTACACCAATGCTGGGGGACATGTACCTCCCA
GGGGCCCAGGAAGACTACGGGAGGCTACACCAACGTCAATCAGAGGGGCCTGTGTAGCTACCGATAAGCG
GACCCTCAAGAGGGCATTAGCAATAGTGTTTATAAGGCCCCCTTGTTAACCCTAAACGGGTAGCATATGC
TTCCCGGGTAGTAGTATATACTATCCAGACTAACCCTAATTCAATAGCATATGTTACCCAACGGGAAGCA
TATGCTATCGAATTAGGGTTAGTAAAAGGGTCCTAAGGAACAGCGATATCTCCCACCCCATGAGCTGTCA
CGGTTTTATTTACATGGGGTCAGGATTCCACGAGGGTAGTGAACCATTTTAGTCACAAGGGCAGTGGCTG
AAGATCAAGGAGCGGGCAGTGAACTCTCCTGAATCTTCGCCTGCTTCTTCATTCTCCTTCGTTTAGCTAA
TAGAATAACTGCTGAGTTGTGAACAGTAAGGTGTATGTGAGGTGCTCGAAAACAAGGTTTCAGGTGACGC
CCCCAGAATAAAATTTGGACGGGGGGTTCAGTGGTGGCATTGTGCTATGACACCAATATAACCCTCACAA
ACCCCTTGGGCAATAAATACTAGTGTAGGAATGAAACATTCTGAATATCTTTAACAATAGAAATCCATGG
GGTGGGGACAAGCCGTAAAGACTGGATGTCCATCTCACACGAATTTATGGCTATGGGCAACACATAATCC
TAGTGCAATATGATACTGGGGTTATTAAGATGTGTCCCAGGCAGGGACCAAGACAGGTGAACCATGTTGT
TACACTCTATTTGTAACAAGGGGAAAGAGAGTGGACGCCGACAGCAGCGGACTCCACTGGTTGTCTCTAA
CACCCCCGAAAATTAAACGGGGCTCCACGCCAATGGGGCCCATAAACAAAGACAAGTGGCCACTCTTTTT
TTTGAAATTGTGGAGTGGGGGCACGCGTCAGCCCCCACACGCCGCCCTGCGGTTTTGGACTGTAAAATAA
GGGTGTAATAACTTGGCTGATTGTAACCCCGCTAACCACTGCGGTCAAACCACTTGCCCACAAAACCACT
AATGGCACCCCGGGGAATACCTGCATAAGTAGGTGGGCGGGCCAAGATAGGGGCGCGATTGCTGCGATCT
GGAGGACAAATTACACACACTTGCGCCTGAGCGCCAAGCACAGGGTTGTTGGTCCTCATATTCACGAGGT
CGCTGAGAGCACGGTGGGCTAATGTTGCCATGGGTAGCATATACTACCCAAATATCTGGATAGCATATGC
TATCCTAATCTATATCTGGGTAGCATAGGCTATCCTAATCTATATCTGGGTAGCATATGCTATCCTAATC
TATATCTGGGTAGTATATGCTATCCTAATTTATATCTGGGTAGCATAGGCTATCCTAATCTATATCTGGG
TAGCATATGCTATCCTAATCTATATCTGGGTAGTATATGCTATCCTAATCTGTATCCGGGTAGCATATGC
TATCCTAATAGAGATTAGGGTAGTATATGCTATCCTAATTTATATCTGGGTAGCATATACTACCCAAATA
TCTGGATAGCATATGCTATCCTAATCTATATCTGGGTAGCATATGCTATCCTAATCTATATCTGGGTAGC
ATAGGCTATCCTAATCTATATCTGGGTAGCATATGCTATCCTAATCTATATCTGGGTAGTATATGCTATC
CTAATTTATATCTGGGTAGCATAGGCTATCCTAATCTATATCTGGGTAGCATATGCTATCCTAATCTATA
TCTGGGTAGTATATGCTATCCTAATCTGTATCCGGGTAGCATATGCTATCCTCATGCATATACAGTCAGC
ATATGATACCCAGTAGTAGAGTGGGAGTGCTATCCTTTGCATATGCCGCCACCTCCCAAGGGGGCGTGAA
TTTTCGCTGCTTGTCCTTTTCCTGCATGCTGGTTGCTCCCATTCTTAGGTGAATTTAAGGAGGCCAGGCT
AAAGCCGTCGCATGTCTGATTGCTCACCAGGTAAATGTCGCTAATGTTTTCCAACGCGAGAAGGTGTTGA
GCGCGGAGCTGAGTGACGTGACAACATGGGTATGCCCAATTGCCCCATGTTGGGAGGACGAAAATGGTGA
CAAGACAGATGGCCAGAAATACACCAACAGCACGCATGATGTCTACTGGGGATTTATTCTTTAGTGCGGG
GGAATACACGGCTTTTAATACGATTGAGGGCGTCTCCTAACAAGTTACATCACTCCTGCCCTTCCTCACC
CTCATCTCCATCACCTCCTTCATCTCCGTCATCTCCGTCATCACCCTCCGCGGCAGCCCCTTCCACCATA
GGTGGAAACCAGGGAGGCAAATCTACTCCATCGTCAAAGCTGCACACAGTCACCCTGATATTGCAGGTAG
GAGCGGGCTTTGTCATAACAAGGTCCTTAATCGCATCCTTCAAAACCTCAGCAAATATATGAGTTTGTAA
AAAGACCATGAAATAACAGACAATGGACTCCCTTAGCGGGCCAGGTTGTGGGCCGGGTCCAGGGGCCATT
CCAAAGGGGAGACGACTCAATGGTGTAAGACGACATTGTGGAATAGCAAGGGCAGTTCCTCGCCTTAGGT
TGTAAAGGGAGGTCTTACTACCTCCATATACGAACACACCGGCGACCCAAGTTCCTTCGTCGGTAGTCCT
TTCTACGTGACTCCTAGCCAGGAGAGCTCTTAAACCTTCTGCAATGTTCTCAAATTTCGGGTTGGAACCT
CCTTGACCACGATGCTTTCCAAACCACCCTCCTTTTTTGCGCCTGCCTCCATCACCCTGACCCCGGGGTC
CAGTGCTTGGGCCTTCTCCTGGGTCATCTGCGGGGCCCTGCTCTATCGCTCCCGGGGGCACGTCAGGCTC
ACCATCTGGGCCACCTTCTTGGTGGTATTCAAAATAATCGGCTTCCCCTACAGGGTGGAAAAATGGCCTT
CTACCTGGAGGGGGCCTGCGCGGTGGAGACCCGGATGATGATGACTGACTACTGGGACTCCTGGGCCTCT
TTTCTCCACGTCCACGACCTCTCCCCCTGGCTCTTTCACGACTTCCCCCCCTGGCTCTTTCACGTCCTCT
ACCCCGGCGGCCTCCACTACCTCCTCGACCCCGGCCTCCACTACCTCCTCGACCCCGGCCTCCACTGCCT
CCTCGACCCCGGCCTCCACCTCCTGCTCCTGCCCCTCCTGCTCCTGCCCCTCCTCCTGCTCCTGCCCCTC
CTGCCCCTCCTGCTCCTGCCCCTCCTGCCCCTCCTGCTCCTGCCCCTCCTGCCCCTCCTGCTCCTGCCCC
TCCTGCCCCTCCTCCTGCTCCTGCCCCTCCTGCCCCTCCTCCTGCTCCTGCCCCTCCTGCCCCTCCTGCT
CCTGCCCCTCCTGCCCCTCCTGCTCCTGCCCCTCCTGCCCCTCCTGCTCCTGCCCCTCCTGCTCCTGCCC
CTCCTGCTCCTGCCCCTCCTGCTCCTGCCCCTCCTGCCCCTCCTGCCCCTCCTCCTGCTCCTGCCCCTCC
TGCTCCTGCCCCTCCTGCCCCTCCTGCCCCTCCTGCTCCTGCCCCTCCTCCTGCTCCTGCCCCTCCTGCC
CCTCCTGCCCCTCCTCCTGCTCCTGCCCCTCCTGCCCCTCCTCCTGCTCCTGCCCCTCCTCCTGCTCCTG
CCCCTCCTGCCCCTCCTGCCCCTCCTCCTGCTCCTGCCCCTCCTGCCCCTCCTCCTGCTCCTGCCCCTCC
TCCTGCTCCTGCCCCTCCTGCCCCTCCTGCCCCTCCTCCTGCTCCTGCCCCTCCTCCTGCTCCTGCCCCT
CCTGCCCCTCCTGCCCCTCCTGCCCCTCCTCCTGCTCCTGCCCCTCCTCCTGCTCCTGCCCCTCCTGCTC
CTGCCCCTCCCGCTCCTGCTCCTGCTCCTGTTCCACCGTGGGTCCCTTTGCAGCCAATGCAACTTGGACG
TTTTTGGGGTCTCCGGACACCATCTCTATGTCTTGGCCCTGATCCTGAGCCGCCCGGGGCTCCTGGTCTT
CCGCCTCCTCGTCCTCGTCCTCTTCCCCGTCCTCGTCCATGGTTATCACCCCCTCTTCTTTGAGGTCCAC
TGCCGCCGGAGCCTTCTGGTCCAGATGTGTCTCCCTTCTCTCCTAGGCCATTTCCAGGTCCTGTACCTGG
CCCCTCGTCAGACATGATTCACACTAAAAGAGATCAATAGACATCTTTATTAGACGACGCTCAGTGAATA
CAGGGAGTGCAGACTCCTGCCCCCTCCAACAGCCCCCCCACCCTCATCCCCTTCATGGTCGCTGTCAGAC
AGATCCAGGTCTGAAAATTCCCCATCCTCCGAACCATCCTCGTCCTCATCACCAATTACTCGCAGCCCGG
AAAACTCCCGCTGAACATCCTCAAGATTTGCGTCCTGAGCCTCAAGCCAGGCCTCAAATTCCTCGTCCCC
CTTTTTGCTGGACGGTAGGGATGGGGATTCTCGGGACCCCTCCTCTTCCTCTTCAAGGTCACCAGACAGA
GATGCTACTGGGGCAACGGAAGAAAAGCTGGGTGCGGCCTGTGAGGATCAGCTTATCGATGATAAGCTGT
CAAACATGAGAATTCTTGAAGACGAAAGGGCCTCGTGATACGCCTATTTTTATAGGTTAATGTCATGATA
ATAATGGTTTCTTAGACGTCAGGTGGCACTTTTCGGGGAAATGTGCGCGGAACCCCTATTTGTTTATTTT
TCTAAATACATTCAAATATGTATCCGCTCATGAGACAATAACCCTGATAAATGCTTCAATAATATTGAAA
AAGGAAGAGTATGAGTATTCAACATTTCCGTGTCGCCCTTATTCCCTTTTTTGCGGCATTTTGCCTTCCT
GTTTTTGCTCACCCAGAAACGCTGGTGAAAGTAAAAGATGCTGAAGATCAGTTGGGTGCACGAGTGGGTT
ACATCGAACTGGATCTCAACAGCGGTAAGATCCTTGAGAGTTTTCGCCCCGAAGAACGTTTTCCAATGAT
GAGCACTTTTAAAGTTCTGCTATGTGGCGCGGTATTATCCCGTGTTGACGCCGGGCAAGAGCAACTCGGT
CGCCGCATACACTATTCTCAGAATGACTTGGTTGAGTACTCACCAGTCACAGAAAAGCATCTTACGGATG
GCATGACAGTAAGAGAATTATGCAGTGCTGCCATAACCATGAGTGATAACACTGCGGCCAACTTACTTCT
GACAACGATCGGAGGACCGAAGGAGCTAACCGCTTTTTTGCACAACATGGGGGATCATGTAACTCGCCTT
GATCGTTGGGAACCGGAGCTGAATGAAGCCATACCAAACGACGAGCGTGACACCACGATGCCTGCAGCAA
TGGCAACAACGTTGCGCAAACTATTAACTGGCGAACTACTTACTCTAGCTTCCCGGCAACAATTAATAGA
CTGGATGGAGGCGGATAAAGTTGCAGGACCACTTCTGCGCTCGGCCCTTCCGGCTGGCTGGTTTATTGCT
GATAAATCTGGAGCCGGTGAGCGTGGGTCTCGCGGTATCATTGCAGCACTGGGGCCAGATGGTAAGCCCT
CCCGTATCGTAGTTATCTACACGACGGGGAGTCAGGCAACTATGGATGAACGAAATAGACAGATCGCTGA
GATAGGTGCCTCACTGATTAAGCATTGGTAACTGTCAGACCAAGTTTACTCATATATACTTTAGATTGAT
TTAAAACTTCATTTTTAATTTAAAAGGATCTAGGTGAAGATCCTTTTTGATAATCTCATGACCAAAATCC
CTTAACGTGAGTTTTCGTTCCACTGAGCGTCAGACCCCGTAGAAAAGATCAAAGGATCTTCTTGAGATCC
TTTTTTTCTGCGCGTAATCTGCTGCTTGCAAACAAAAAAACCACCGCTACCAGCGGTGGTTTGTTTGCCG
GATCAAGAGCTACCAACTCTTTTTCCGAAGGTAACTGGCTTCAGCAGAGCGCAGATACCAAATACTGTCC
TTCTAGTGTAGCCGTAGTTAGGCCACCACTTCAAGAACTCTGTAGCACCGCCTACATACCTCGCTCTGCT
AATCCTGTTACCAGTGGCTGCTGCCAGTGGCGATAAGTCGTGTCTTACCGGGTTGGACTCAAGACGATAG
TTACCGGATAAGGCGCAGCGGTCGGGCTGAACGGGGGGTTCGTGCACACAGCCCAGCTTGGAGCGAACGA
CCTACACCGAACTGAGATACCTACAGCGTGAGCTATGAGAAAGCGCCACGCTTCCCGAAGGGAGAAAGGC
GGACAGGTATCCGGTAAGCGGCAGGGTCGGAACAGGAGAGCGCACGAGGGAGCTTCCAGGGGGAAACGCC
TGGTATCTTTATAGTCCTGTCGGGTTTCGCCACCTCTGACTTGAGCGTCGATTTTTGTGATGCTCGTCAG
GGGGGCGGAGCCTATGGAAAAACGCCAGCAACGCGGCCTTTTTACGGTTCCTGGCCTTTTGCTGGCCTTG
AAGCTGTCCCTGATGGTCGTCATCTACCTGCCTGGACAGCATGGCCTGCAACGCGGGCATCCCGATGCCG
CCGGAAGCGAGAAGAATCATAATGGGGAAGGCCATCCAGCCTCGCGTCGCGAACGCCAGCAAGACGTAGC
CCAGCGCGTCGGCCCCGAGATGCGCCGCGTGCGGCTGCTGGAGATGGCGGACGCGATGGATATGTTCTGC
CAAGGGTTGGTTTGCGCATTCACAGTTCTCCGCAAGAATTGATTGGCTCCAATTCTTGGAGTGGTGAATC
CGTTAGCGAGGTGCCGCCCTGCTTCATCCCCGTGGCCCGTTGCTCGCGTTTGCTGGCGGTGTCCCCGGAA
GAAATATATTTGCATGTCTTTAGTTCTATGATGACACAAACCCCGCCCAGCGTCTTGTCATTGGCGAATT
CGAACACGCAGATGCAGTCGGGGCGGCGCGGTCCGAGGTCCACTTCGCATATTAAGGTGACGCGTGTGGC
CTCGAACACCGAGCGACCCTGCAGCGACCCGCTTAACAGCGTCAACAGCGTGCCGCAGATCCCGGGGGGG
CAATGAGATATGAAAAAGCCTGAACTCACCGCGACGTCTGTCGAGAAGTTTCTGATCGAAAAGTTCGACA
GCGTCTCCGACCTGATGCAGCTCTCGGAGGGCGAAGAATCTCGTGCTTTCAGCTTCGATGTAGGAGGGCG
TGGATATGTCCTGCGGGTAAATAGCTGCGCCGATGGTTTCTACAAAGATCGTTATGTTTATCGGCACTTT
GCATCGGCCGCGCTCCCGATTCCGGAAGTGCTTGACATTGGGGAATTCAGCGAGAGCCTGACCTATTGCA
TCTCCCGCCGTGCACAGGGTGTCACGTTGCAAGACCTGCCTGAAACCGAACTGCCCGCTGTTCTGCAGCC
GGTCGCGGAGGCCATGGATGCGATCGCTGCGGCCGATCTTAGCCAGACGAGCGGGTTCGGCCCATTCGGA
CCGCAAGGAATCGGTCAATACACTACATGGCGTGATTTCATATGCGCGATTGCTGATCCCCATGTGTATC
ACTGGCAAACTGTGATGGACGACACCGTCAGTGCGTCCGTCGCGCAGGCTCTCGATGAGCTGATGCTTTG
GGCCGAGGACTGCCCCGAAGTCCGGCACCTCGTGCACGCGGATTTCGGCTCCAACAATGTCCTGACGGAC
AATGGCCGCATAACAGCGGTCATTGACTGGAGCGAGGCGATGTTCGGGGATTCCCAATACGAGGTCGCCA
ACATCTTCTTCTGGAGGCCGTGGTTGGCTTGTATGGAGCAGCAGACGCGCTACTTCGAGCGGAGGCATCC
GGAGCTTGCAGGATCGCCGCGGCTCCGGGCGTATATGCTCCGCATTGGTCTTGACCAACTCTATCAGAGC
TTGGTTGACGGCAATTTCGATGATGCAGCTTGGGCGCAGGGTCGATGCGACGCAATCGTCCGATCCGGAG
CCGGGACTGTCGGGCGTACACAAATCGCCCGCAGAAGCGCGGCCGTCTGGACCGATGGCTGTGTAGAAGT
ACTCGCCGATAGTGGAAACCGACGCCCCAGCACTCGTCCGGATCGGGAGATGGGGGAGGCTAACTGAAAC
ACGGAAGGAGACAATACCGGAAGGAACCCGCGCTATGACGGCAATAAAAAGACAGAATAAAACGCACGGG
TGTTGGGTCGTTTGTTCATAAACGCGGGGTTCGGTCCCAGGGCTGGCACTCTGTCGATACCCCACCGAGA
CCCCATTGGGGCCAATACGCCCGCGTTTCTTCCTTTTCCCCACCCCACCCCCCAAGTTCGGGTGAAGGCC
CAGGGCTCGCAGCCAACGTCGGGGCGGCAGGCCCTGCCATAGCCACTGGCCCCGTGGGTTAGGGACGGGG
TCCCCCATGGGGAATGGTTTATGGTTCGTGGGGGTTATTATTTTGGGCGTTGCGTGGGGTCTGGTCCACG
ACTGGACTGAGCAGACAGACCCATGGTTTTTGGATGGCCTGGGCATGGACCGCATGTACTGGCGCGACAC
GAACACCGGGCGTCTGTGGCTGCCAAACACCCCCGACCCCCAAAAACCACCGCGCGGATTTCTGGCGTGC
CAAGCTAGTCGACCAATTCTCATGTTTGACAGCTTATCATCGCAGATCCGGGCAACGTTGTTGCATTGCT
GCAGGCGCAGAACTGGTAGGTATGGAAGATCTATACATTGAATCAATATTGGCAATTAGCCATATTAGTC
ATTGGTTATATAGCATAAATCAATATTGGCTATTGGCCATTGCATACGTTGTATCTATATCATAATATGT
ACATTTATATTGGCTCATGTCCAATATGACCGCCATGTTGACATTGATTATTGACTAGTTATTAATAGTA
ATCAATTACGGGGTCATTAGTTCATAGCCCATATATGGAGTTCCGCGTTACATAACTTACGGTAAATGGC
CCGCCTGGCTGACCGCCCAACGACCCCCGCCCATTGACGTCAATAATGACGTATGTTCCCATAGTAACGC
CAATAGGGACTTTCCATTGACGTCAATGGGTGGAGTATTTACGGTAAACTGCCCACTTGGCAGTACATCA
AGTGTATCATATGCCAAGTCCGCCCCCTATTGACGTCAATGACGGTAAATGGCCCGCCTGGCATTATGCC
CAGTACATGACCTTACGGGACTTTCCTACTTGGCAGTACATCTACGTATTAGTCATCGCTATTACCATGG
TGATGCGGTTTTGGCAGTACACCAATGGGCGTGGATAGCGGTTTGACTCACGGGGATTTCCAAGTCTCCA
CCCCATTGACGTCAATGGGAGTTTGTTTTGGCACCAAAATCAACGGGACTTTCCAAAATGTCGTAATAAC
CCCGCCCCGTTGACGCAAATGGGCGGTAGGCGTGTACGGTGGGAGGTCTATATAAGCAGAGCTCGTTTAG
TGAACCGTCAGATCTCTAGAAGCTGGGTACCAGCTGCTAGCGCCACCATGCCAATGGGATCACTGCAGCC
CTTGGCAACGCTGTACTTGCTTGGTATGCTTGTGGCATCTGTTCTTGCTGTCGATAATTTGTGGGTCACA
GTGTACTACGGAGTACCTGTATGGAAAGAGGCGGAAACTACTCTTTTTTGCGCGTCAGACGCAAAGGCAT
ATGAGACTGAAAAGCATAATGTATGGGCTACCCATGCGTGCGTGCCCACAGACCCCAACCCCCAAGAAAT
CCATCTGGAGAACGTTACTGAAGAATTTAATATGTGGAAGAATAATATGGTGGAACAGATGCATACGGAC
ATTATCAGTCTGTGGGATCAGTCTCTGAAACCATGTGTTAAACTCACCCCTCTCTGCGTAACCTTGGACT
GTAATAACGTGACGAATAATGGAACTAGTGACATGAGGGAAGAGATAAAGAATTGCTCCTTCAATATGAC
AACAGAATTGCGAGACAAGCGACAAAAAGTATATTCTCTGTTCTACAAATTGGACATAGTGCAGATAAAT
GAGGATCAAGGTAACAGCTCCAATAACAAGTATCGCCTGATAACTTGCAACACGTCTGCGATTACCCAAG
CATGTCCTAAGGTTACATTTGAACCCATTCCGATTCATTATTGCGCACCTGCAGGCTTTGCTATCCTGAA
GTGCAAAGATGAAGAGTTTAACGGGATCGGCCCGTGCAAAAACGTATCCACTGTCCAATGCACCCACGGT
ATTAAGCCTGTTGTGTCCACACAGCTCCTTCTCAATGGGTCTCTGGCAGAGAAGGAGGTCAAAATAAGAT
GTGAAAATATAACGAACAACGCAAAAACTATCATTGTCCAACTGGTGAACCCAGTTAAAATCAATTGCAC
CCGACCTAATAATAATACGAGAAAGAGTATCCACATCGGCCCAGGGCAGGCCTTCTACGCTACAGGCGAT
ATAATCGGAGACATAAGACAGGCGCACTGCAATGTAAATCGTACGGAATGGAATAATACTCTCCACCAGG
TAGTTGAGCAGTTGCGAAAGCATTTTAATAAAACGATTAACTTTGCTAACTCAACCGGAGGGGACTTGGA
AATAACAACACACTCATTCAATTGCGGGGGCGAATTTTTTTATTGTAACACGACTAACCTGTTTAATAGC
ACTTGGAACCATACGGCTAGTATGAACTCAACCGAATCCAATGACACAATCATCCTGCCCTGTCGAATAA
AACAAATCATCAATATGTGGCAAAGAGTGGGCCAAGCAATGTATGCACCCCCAATAAGAGGTGTCATAAG
GTGTGAATCCAATATAACTGGGTTGATTCTTACTAGGGATGGAGGAAACACGAACAGCACCCGAGAAACT
TTCCGCCCAGGCGGGGGTGATATGAGGGATAATTGGCGATCAGAACTTTACAAGTATAAGGTAGTTAAGA
TAGAACCCCTCGGCGTTGCTCCCACAAAAGCCAAGAGAAGGGTTGTAGAACGCGAAAAGCGGGCCGTAGG
GATTGGCGCTGTATTCATCGGATTTCTCGGAGCAGCTGGATCTACTATGGGTGCAGCTTCAATAACATTG
ACAGTTCAAGCCCGGCAACTCCTTTCAGGTATTGTACAGCAGCAAAGTAACCTCCTGCGAGCGATTGAGG
CTCAGCAGCATCTCCTGAAGCTTACGGTGTGGGGTATCAAACAGCTTCAAGCGCGGGTACTCGCGGTTGA
GCGATACCTTAAGGACCAACAATTGCTTGGAATCTGGGGCTGCAGCGGTAAACTTATATGTACAACATCT
GTGCCGTGGAACAGTTCCTGGAGTAACAAATCACAAAATGAGATTTGGGACAATATGACCTGGTTGCAGT
GGGATAAAGAAATATCAAACTATACCCAGATCATTTACGATCTCTTGGAGGAGTCTCAAAACCAGCAGGA
GAAAAACGAACAGGACCTCCTCGCATTGGATAAATGGGCCAATTTGTGGAACTGGTTTGACATATCTAAC
TGGCTTTGGTATATAAAGATATTCATCATGATTGTAGGGGGTCTTATTGGTCTGAGGATAGTTTTCGCAG
TCTTGTCAGTCATTAACCGAGTGCGGCAGGGTTATTCTCCCTTGTCATTTCAAACTCACACTCCTAATCC
GAGGGGACTGGATAGGCCTGAGCGAATAGAGGAAGAGGGCGGTGAGCAAGACAAGAACCGGTCAATCAGG
CTCGTGTCTGGTTTCCTGGCACTGGCGTGGGATGATCTGAGGAGTCTTTGTCTTTTCTCATACCATCGGT
TGCGCGACTTCATACTCATCGTCGCCAGGACCGTAGAACTTTTGGGACATTCCTCCTTGAAGGGACTTCG
GCTCGGATGGGAGGGATTGAAGTACTTGGGGAATCTGCTGAGTTATTGGGGGCGGGAATTGCGAATCTCC
GCCACAAATCTCTTGGATACGATTGCTATAGTAATAGCTGGATGGACGGATAGAGTAATCGAAATAGGGC
AGCGCCTCTGTCGAGCATTTCTCAATATCCCCAGAAGAATAAGGCAAGGATTTGAGCGCGCTCTGCTCTA
GTAACTCGAGGCCGGCAAGGCCGGATCCAGACATGATAAGATACATTGATGAGTTTGGACAAACCACAAC
TAGAATGCAGTGAAAAAAATGCTTTATTTGTGAAATTTGTGATGCTATTGCTTTATTTGTAACCATTATA
AGCTGCAATAAACAAGTTAACAACAACAATTGCATTCATTTTATGTTTCAGGTTCAGGGGGAGGTGGGGA
GGTTTTTTAAAGCAAGTAAAACCTCTACAAATGTGGTATGGCTGATTATGATCCGGCTGCCTCGCGCGTT
TCGGTGATGACGGTGAAAACCTCTGACACATGCAGCTCCCGGAGACGGTCACAGCTTGTCTGTAAGCGGA
TGCCGGGAGCAGACAAGCCCGTCAGGGCGCGTCAGCGGGTGTTGGCGGGTGTCGGGGCGCAGCCATGACC
GGTCGACTCTAGA
Features (pLannotate 1.2.2; 20 found; start..end, strand, type, name):
    475..2264    -  rep_origin     oriP: Epstein-Barr virus oriP replication origin (Yates et al., 2000)
   2269..2487    -  CDS            gL (fragment): GL_EBVB9 - Experimental evidence at protein level: Swiss-Prot protein existence level 1. The heterodimer glycoprotein H-glycoprotein L is required for the fusion of viral and plasma membranes leading to virus entry into the host cell. Acts as a functional inhibitor of gH and maintains gH in an inhibited form. Upon binding to host integrins, gL dissociates from gH leading to activation of the viral fusion glycoproteins gB and gH. Fusion of EBV with B-lymphocytes requires the additional receptor- binding protein gp42, which forms a complex with gH/gL. The heterodimer gH/gL targets also host EPHA
   2570..4495    -  CDS            EBNA1: Epstein-Barr nuclear antigen 1, also known as EBNA-1 crucial for latent viral infection, and for episomal amplification of vectors containing the oriP origin (Okita et al., 2013)
   4533..4877    -  CDS            BRRF2_EBVB9 (fragment): Protein inferred from homology: Swiss-Prot protein existence level 3. From Epstein-Barr virus (strain B95-8) (HHV-4) (Human herpesvirus 4).
   4880..4903    -  promoter       tet promoter (fragment): E. coli promoter for tetracycline efflux protein gene
   5016..5120    +  promoter       AmpR promoter: bla
   5121..5981    +  CDS            AmpR: β-lactamase; bla; confers resistance to ampicillin, carbenicillin, and related antibiotics
   6152..6740    +  rep_origin     ori: high-copy-number ColE1/pMB1/pBR322/pUC origin of replication
   6786..6944    -  CDS            TcR (fragment): tetracycline efflux protein; tet; confers resistance to tetracycline
   7065..7265    -  CDS            MDV035 (fragment): UL24_GAHVM - Protein inferred from homology: Swiss-Prot protein existence level 3. May play a role in the dispersal of host nucleolin from the nucleolus throughout the nucleus leading to a decrease in ribosome biogenesis. From Gallid herpesvirus 2 (strain Chicken/Md5/ATCC VR-987) (GaHV-2) (Marek's disease herpesvirus type 1).
   7254..7316    +  promoter       Mini-TK promoter: minimal herpes simplex virus (HSV) thymidine kinase promoter
   7360..8397    +  CDS            HygR: hygromycin B phosphotransferase confers resistance to hygromycin
   8439..8487    +  polyA_signal   HSV TK poly(A) signal: herpes simplex virus thymidine kinase polyadenylation signal (Cole and Stacy, 1985)
   8687..8911    +  CDS            gH (fragment): GH_HHV11 - Experimental evidence at protein level: Swiss-Prot protein existence level 1. The heterodimer glycoprotein H-glycoprotein L is required for the fusion of viral and plasma membranes leading to virus entry into the host cell. Following initial binding to host receptor, membrane fusion is mediated by the fusion machinery composed of gB and the heterodimer gH/gL. May also be involved in the fusion between the virion envelope and the outer nuclear membrane during virion morphogenesis. From Human herpesvirus 1 (strain 17) (HHV-1) (Human herpes simplex virus 1).
   9140..9519    +  enhancer       CMV enhancer: human cytomegalovirus immediate early enhancer
   9521..9720    +  promoter       CMV promoter: human cytomegalovirus (CMV) immediate early promoter
   9817..12318   +  CDS            env: ENV_HV1Y2 - Experimental evidence at protein level: Swiss-Prot protein existence level 1. [Transmembrane protein gp41]: Acts as a class I viral fusion protein. Under the current model, the protein has at least 3 conformational states: pre-fusion native state, pre-hairpin intermediate state, and post-fusion hairpin state. During fusion of viral and target intracellular membranes, the coiled coil regions (heptad repeats) assume a trimer-of-hairpins structure, positioning the fusion peptide in close proximity to the C-terminal region of the ectodomain. The formation of this structure appears to d
  12344..12478   -  polyA_signal   SV40 poly(A) signal: SV40 polyadenylation signal
  12501..12583   -  CDS            large T antigen (fragment): large T antigen from SV40 (simian virus 40)
  12586..12626   +  CDS            rop (fragment): Rop protein, which maintains plasmids at low copy number; rop
