[The description below was written by a language model from this plasmid's Addgene catalogue record and pLannotate feature annotations shown in this document.]
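Description:
pCEP4-Q842gp160 is a mammalian expression plasmid built on the Invitrogen pCEP4 episomal backbone and carrying the full-length envelope glycoprotein (Env, gp160) of the HIV-1 strain Q842.d12. In bacteria it is maintained as a high-copy plasmid through a ColE1/pUC-type origin and selected with ampicillin via the bla gene. In mammalian cells, the backbone supplies the Epstein-Barr virus oriP origin together with the EBNA1 coding sequence, which allow the plasmid to replicate and persist as an extrachromosomal episome in permissive primate cells. A hygromycin B phosphotransferase cassette, driven by a minimal HSV thymidine kinase promoter and ended by the TK polyadenylation signal, provides selection for cells that retain it.

The insert is a codon-optimized synthetic gene of about 2.55 kb cloned between NheI and XhoI sites. It lies downstream of the human CMV immediate-early enhancer and promoter, with the SV40 polyadenylation signal after it. A CD5 leader sequence at the N-terminus serves as the secretory signal that directs Env into the secretory pathway for display on the cell surface. The associated study concerns conformational engineering of Env based on mutational tolerance in the CD4- and PG16-bound states, which suggests the plasmid is used for cell-surface Env expression in ligand and antibody binding experiments.

Several short annotated fragments (herpesvirus gL, gH, BRRF2 and UL24-like sequences, plus tet, rop and large T antigen remnants) are homology hits to backbone leftovers, not functional genes. The annotated sequence record is 12,753 nt, slightly shorter than the catalogued total of 12,946 bp, and the record does not explain the difference.
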