Addgene plasmid #100931: pCEP4-Q842gp160
Purpose: Mammalian expression plasmid for Env from the Q842.d12 HIV-1 strain
Depositing lab: Erik Procko. Publication: Conformational engineering of HIV-1 Env based on mutational tolerance in the CD4 and PG16 bound states. Heredia JD, Park J, Choi H, Gill KS, Procko E. J Virol. 2019 Mar 20. pii: JVI.00219-19. doi: 10.1128/JVI.00219-19. PubMed 30894475.
Backbone
  Vector backbone: pCEP4
  Backbone manufacturer: Invitrogen
  Backbone size w/o insert (bp): 10393
  Total vector size (bp): 12946
  Vector type: Mammalian Expression
  Selectable markers: Hygromycin
Growth in bacteria
  Bacterial resistance: Ampicillin, 100 μg/mL
  Growth temperature: 37°C
  Growth strain: DH5alpha
  Copy number: High Copy
Gene/Insert
  Gene/Insert name: HIV-1 (Q842.d12) Env (alt names: gp160; Env)
  Species: Human immunodeficiency virus 1
  Insert size (bp): 2553
  Mutation: Codon-optimized synthetic gene
  GenBank ID: AAM66242.1
  Promoter: CMV
  Tag / fusion protein: CD5 leader sequence (N terminal on insert)
  Cloning method: Restriction Enzyme; 5′ cloning site NheI (not destroyed); 3′ cloning site XhoI (not destroyed)
  Sequencing primers: 5′ CMV_fwd; 3′ EBV_rev
Terms and licenses: Academic/Nonprofit Terms; Industry Terms: Not Available to Industry
How to cite: pCEP4-Q842gp160 was a gift from Erik Procko (Addgene plasmid # 100931 ; http://n2t.net/addgene:100931 ; RRID:Addgene_100931)
