>Addgene plasmid #100931 | pCEP4-Q842gp160 | addgene partial sequence | sequence record 202599 | Addgene Partial NGS Result- C-term EBNA1
CGGGGCAGTGCATGTAATCCCTTCAGTTGGTTGGTACAACTTGCCAACTGGGCCCTGTTCCACATGTGAC
ACGGGGGGGGACCAAACACAAAGGGGTTCTCTGACTGTAGTTGACATCCTTATAAATGGATGTGCACATT
TGCCAACACTGAGTGGCTTTCATCCTGGAGCAGACTTTGCAGTCTGTGGACTGCAACACAACATTGCCTT
TATGTGTAACTCTTGGCTGAAGCTCTTACACCAATGCTGGGGGACATGTACCTCCCAGGGGCCCAGGAAG
ACTACGGGAGGCTACACCAACGTCAATCAGAGGGGCCTGTGTAGCTACCGATAAGCGGACCCTCAAGAGG
GCATTAGCAATAGTGTTTATAAGGCCCCCTTGTTAACCCTAAACGGGTAGCATATGCTTCCCGGGTAGTA
GTATATACTATCCAGACTAACCCTAATTCAATAGCATATGTTACCCAACGGGAAGCATATGCTATCGAAT
TAGGGTTAGTAAAAGGGTCCTAAGGAACAGCGATATCTCCCACCCCATGAGCTGTCACGGTTTTATTTAC
ATGGGGTCAGGATTCCACGAGGGTAGTGAACCATTTTAGTCACAAGGGCAGTGGCTGAAGATCAAGGAGC
GGGCAGTGAACTCTCCTGAATCTTCGCCTGCTTCTTCATTCTCCTTCGTTTAGCTAATAGAATAACTGCT
GAGTTGTGAACAGTAAGGTGTATGTGAGGTGCTCGAAAACAAGGTTTCAGGTGACGCCCCCAGAATAAAA
TTTGGACGGGGGGTTCAGTGGTGGCATTGTGCTATGACACCAATATAACCCTCACAAACCCCTTGGGCAA
TAAATACTAGTGTAGGAATGAAACATTCTGAATATCTTTAACAATAGAAATCCATGGGGTGGGGACAAGC
CGTAAAGACTGGATGTCCATCTCACACGAATTTATGGCTATGGGCAACACATAATCCTAGTGCAATATGA
TACTGGGGTTATTAAGATGTGTCCCAGGCAGGGACCAAGACAGGTGAACCATGTTGTTACACTCTATTTG
TAACAAGGGGAAAGAGAGTGGACGCCGACAGCAGCGGACTCCACTGGTTGTCTCTAACACCCCCGAAAAT
TAAACGGGGCTCCACGCCAATGGGGCCCATAAACAAAGACAAGTGGCCACTCTTTTTTTTGAAATTGTGG
AGTGGGGGCACGCGTCAGCCCCCACACGCCGCCCTGCGGTTTTGGACTGTAAAATAAGGGTGTAATAACT
TGGCTGATTGTAACCCCGCTAACCACTGCGGTCAAACCACTTGCCCACAAAACCACTAATGGCACCCCGG
GGAATACCTGCATAAGTAGGTGGGCGGGCCAAGATAGGGGCGCGATTGCTGCGATCTGGAGGACAAATTA
CACACACTTGCGCCTGAGCGCCAAGCACAGGGTTGTTGGTCCTCATATTCACGAGGTCGCTGAGAGCACG
GTGGGCTAATGTTGCCATGGGTAGCATATACTACCCAAATATCTGGATAGCATATGCTATCCTAATCTAT
ATCTGGGTAGCATAGGCTATCCTAATCTATATCTGGGTAGCATATGCTATCCTAATCTATATCTGGGTAG
TATATGCTATCCTAATTTATATCTGGGTAGCATAGGCTATCCTAATCTATATCTGGGTAGCATATGCTAT
CCTAATCTATATCTGGGTAGTATATGCTATCCTAATCTGTATCCGGGTAGCATATGCTATCCTAATAGAG
ATTAGGGTAGTATATGCTATCCTAATTTATATCTGGGTAGCATATACTACCCAAATATCTGGATAGCATA
TGCTATCCTAATCTATATCTGGGTAGCATATGCTATCCTAATCTATATCTGGGTAGCATAGGCTATCCTA
ATCTATATCTGGGTAGCATATGCTATCCTAATCTATATCTGGGTAGTATATGCTATCCTAATTTATATCT
GGGTAGCATAGGCTATCCTAATCTATATCTGGGTAGCATATGCTATCCTAATCTATATCTGGGTAGTATA
TGCTATCCTAATCTGTATCCGGGTAGCATATGCTATCCTCATGCATATACAGTCAGCATATGATACCCAG
TAGTAGAGTGGGAGTGCTATCCTTTGCATATGCCGCCACCTCCCAAGGGGGCGTGAATTTTCGCTGCTTG
TCCTTTTCCTGCTGGTTGCTCCCATTCTTAGGTGAATTTAAGGAGGCCAGGCTAAAGCCGTCGCATGTCT
GATTGCTCACCAGGTAAATGTCGCTAATGTTTTCCAACGCGAGAAGGTGTTGAGCGCGGAGCTGAGTGAC
GTGACAACATGGGTATGCCCAATTGCCCCATGTTGGGAGGACGAAAATGGTGACAAGACAGATGGCCAGA
AATACACCAACAGCACGCATGATGTCTACTGGGGATTTATTCTTTAGTGCGGGGGAATACACGGCTTTTA
ATACGATTGAGGGCGTCTCCTAACAAGTTACATCACTCCTGCCCTTCCTCACCCTCATCTCCATCACCTC
CTTCATCTCCGTCATCTCCGTCATCACCCTCCGCGGCAGCCCCTTCCACCATAGGTGGAAACCAGGGAGG
CAAATCTACTCCATCGTCAAAGCTGCACACAGTCACCCTGATATTGCAGGTAGGAGCGGGCTTTGTCATA
ACAAGGTCCTTAATCGCATCCTTCAAAACCTCAGCAAATATATGAGTTTGTAAAAAGACCATGAAATAAC
AGACAATGGACTCCCTTAGCGGGCCAGGTTGTGGGCCGGGTCCAGGGGCCATTCCAAAGGGGAGACGACT
CAATGGTGTAAGACGACATTGTGGAATAGCAAGGGCAGTTCCTCGCCTTAGGTTGTAAAGGGAGGTCTTA
CTACCTCCATATACGAACACACCGGCGACCCAAGTTCCTTCGTCGGTAGTCCTTTCTACGTGACTCCTAG
CCAGGAGAGCTCTTAAACCTTCTGCAATGTTCTCAAATTTCGGGTTGGAACCTCCTTGACCACGATGCTT
TCCAAACCACCCTCCTTTTTTGCGCCTGCCTCCATCACCCTGACCCCGGGGTCCAGTGCTTGGGCCTTCT
CCTGGGTCATCTGCGGGGCCCTGCTCTATCGCTCCCGGGGGCACGTCAGGCTCACCATCTGGGCCACCTT
CTTGGTGGTATTCAAAATAATCGGCTTCCCCTACAGGGTGGAAAAATGGCCTTCTACCTGGAGGGGGCCT
GCGCGGTGGAGACCCGGATGATGATGACTGACTACTGGGACTCCTGGGCCTCTTTTCTCCACGTCCACGA
CCTCTCCCCCTGGCTCTTTCACGACTTCCCCCCCTGGCTCTTTCACGTCCTCTACCCCGGCGGCCTCCAC
TACCTCCTCGACCCCGGCCTCCACTACCTCCTCGACCCCGGCCTCCACTGCCTCCTCGACCCCGGCCTCC
ACCTCCTGCTCCTGCCCCTCCTGCTCCTGCCCCTCCTCCTGCTCCTGCCCCTCCTGCCCCTCCTGCTCCT
GCCCCTCCTGCCCCTCCTGCTCCTGCCCCTCCTGCCCCTCCTGCTCCTGCCCCTCCTGCCCCTCCTCCTG
CTCCTGCCCCTCCTGCCCCTCCTCCTGCTCCTGCCCCTCCTGCCCCTCCTGCTCCTGCCCCTCCTGCCCC
TCCTGCTCCTGCCCCTCCTGC
