>Addgene plasmid #100931 | pCEP4-Q842gp160 | addgene partial sequence | sequence record 202600 | Addgene Partial NGS Result- Insert sequence
CGCGGAACCCCTATTTGTTTATTTTTCTAAATACATTCAAATATGTATCCGCTCATGAGACAATAACCCT
GATAAATGCTTCAATAATATTGAAAAAGGAAGAGTATGAGTATTCAACATTTCCGTGTCGCCCTTATTCC
CTTTTTTGCGGCATTTTGCCTTCCTGTTTTTGCTCACCCAGAAACGCTGGTGAAAGTAAAAGATGCTGAA
GATCAGTTGGGTGCACGAGTGGGTTACATCGAACTGGATCTCAACAGCGGTAAGATCCTTGAGAGTTTTC
GCCCCGAAGAACGTTTTCCAATGATGAGCACTTTTAAAGTTCTGCTATGTGGCGCGGTATTATCCCGTGT
TGACGCCGGGCAAGAGCAACTCGGTCGCCGCATACACTATTCTCAGAATGACTTGGTTGAGTACTCACCA
GTCACAGAAAAGCATCTTACGGATGGCATGACAGTAAGAGAATTATGCAGTGCTGCCATAACCATGAGTG
ATAACACTGCGGCCAACTTACTTCTGACAACGATCGGAGGACCGAAGGAGCTAACCGCTTTTTTGCACAA
CATGGGGGATCATGTAACTCGCCTTGATCGTTGGGAACCGGAGCTGAATGAAGCCATACCAAACGACGAG
CGTGACACCACGATGCCTGCAGCAATGGCAACAACGTTGCGCAAACTATTAACTGGCGAACTACTTACTC
TAGCTTCCCGGCAACAATTAATAGACTGGATGGAGGCGGATAAAGTTGCAGGACCACTTCTGCGCTCGGC
CCTTCCGGCTGGCTGGTTTATTGCTGATAAATCTGGAGCCGGTGAGCGTGGGTCTCGCGGTATCATTGCA
GCACTGGGGCCAGATGGTAAGCCCTCCCGTATCGTAGTTATCTACACGACGGGGAGTCAGGCAACTATGG
ATGAACGAAATAGACAGATCGCTGAGATAGGTGCCTCACTGATTAAGCATTGGTAACTGTCAGACCAAGT
TTACTCATATATACTTTAGATTGATTTAAAACTTCATTTTTAATTTAAAAGGATCTAGGTGAAGATCCTT
TTTGATAATCTCATGACCAAAATCCCTTAACGTGAGTTTTCGTTCCACTGAGCGTCAGACCCCGTAGAAA
AGATCAAAGGATCTTCTTGAGATCCTTTTTTTCTGCGCGTAATCTGCTGCTTGCAAACAAAAAAACCACC
GCTACCAGCGGTGGTTTGTTTGCCGGATCAAGAGCTACCAACTCTTTTTCCGAAGGTAACTGGCTTCAGC
AGAGCGCAGATACCAAATACTGTCCTTCTAGTGTAGCCGTAGTTAGGCCACCACTTCAAGAACTCTGTAG
CACCGCCTACATACCTCGCTCTGCTAATCCTGTTACCAGTGGCTGCTGCCAGTGGCGATAAGTCGTGTCT
TACCGGGTTGGACTCAAGACGATAGTTACCGGATAAGGCGCAGCGGTCGGGCTGAACGGGGGGTTCGTGC
ACACAGCCCAGCTTGGAGCGAACGACCTACACCGAACTGAGATACCTACAGCGTGAGCTATGAGAAAGCG
CCACGCTTCCCGAAGGGAGAAAGGCGGACAGGTATCCGGTAAGCGGCAGGGTCGGAACAGGAGAGCGCAC
GAGGGAGCTTCCAGGGGGAAACGCCTGGTATCTTTATAGTCCTGTCGGGTTTCGCCACCTCTGACTTGAG
CGTCGATTTTTGTGATGCTCGTCAGGGGGGCGGAGCCTATGGAAAAACGCCAGCAACGCGGCCTTTTTAC
GGTTCCTGGCCTTTTGCTGGCCTTGAAGCTGTCCCTGATGGTCGTCATCTACCTGCCTGGACAGCATGGC
CTGCAACGCGGGCATCCCGATGCCGCCGGAAGCGAGAAGAATCATAATGGGGAAGGCCATCCAGCCTCGC
GTCGCGAACGCCAGCAAGACGTAGCCCAGCGCGTCGGCCCCGAGATGCGCCGCGTGCGGCTGCTGGAGAT
GGCGGACGCGATGGATATGTTCTGCCAAGGGTTGGTTTGCGCATTCACAGTTCTCCGCAAGAATTGATTG
GCTCCAATTCTTGGAGTGGTGAATCCGTTAGCGAGGTGCCGCCCTGCTTCATCCCCGTGGCCCGTTGCTC
GCGTTTGCTGGCGGTGTCCCCGGAAGAAATATATTTGCATGTCTTTAGTTCTATGATGACACAAACCCCG
CCCAGCGTCTTGTCATTGGCGAATTCGAACACGCAGATGCAGTCGGGGCGGCGCGGTCCGAGGTCCACTT
CGCATATTAAGGTGACGCGTGTGGCCTCGAACACCGAGCGACCCTGCAGCGACCCGCTTAACAGCGTCAA
CAGCGTGCCGCAGATCCCGGGGGGGCAATGAGATATGAAAAAGCCTGAACTCACCGCGACGTCTGTCGAG
AAGTTTCTGATCGAAAAGTTCGACAGCGTCTCCGACCTGATGCAGCTCTCGGAGGGCGAAGAATCTCGTG
CTTTCAGCTTCGATGTAGGAGGGCGTGGATATGTCCTGCGGGTAAATAGCTGCGCCGATGGTTTCTACAA
AGATCGTTATGTTTATCGGCACTTTGCATCGGCCGCGCTCCCGATTCCGGAAGTGCTTGACATTGGGGAA
TTCAGCGAGAGCCTGACCTATTGCATCTCCCGCCGTGCACAGGGTGTCACGTTGCAAGACCTGCCTGAAA
CCGAACTGCCCGCTGTTCTGCAGCCGGTCGCGGAGGCCATGGATGCGATCGCTGCGGCCGATCTTAGCCA
GACGAGCGGGTTCGGCCCATTCGGACCGCAAGGAATCGGTCAATACACTACATGGCGTGATTTCATATGC
GCGATTGCTGATCCCCATGTGTATCACTGGCAAACTGTGATGGACGACACCGTCAGTGCGTCCGTCGCGC
AGGCTCTCGATGAGCTGATGCTTTGGGCCGAGGACTGCCCCGAAGTCCGGCACCTCGTGCACGCGGATTT
CGGCTCCAACAATGTCCTGACGGACAATGGCCGCATAACAGCGGTCATTGACTGGAGCGAGGCGATGTTC
GGGGATTCCCAATACGAGGTCGCCAACATCTTCTTCTGGAGGCCGTGGTTGGCTTGTATGGAGCAGCAGA
CGCGCTACTTCGAGCGGAGGCATCCGGAGCTTGCAGGATCGCCGCGGCTCCGGGCGTATATGCTCCGCAT
TGGTCTTGACCAACTCTATCAGAGCTTGGTTGACGGCAATTTCGATGATGCAGCTTGGGCGCAGGGTCGA
TGCGACGCAATCGTCCGATCCGGAGCCGGGACTGTCGGGCGTACACAAATCGCCCGCAGAAGCGCGGCCG
TCTGGACCGATGGCTGTGTAGAAGTACTCGCCGATAGTGGAAACCGACGCCCCAGCACTCGTCCGGATCG
GGAGATGGGGGAGGCTAACTGAAACACGGAAGGAGACAATACCGGAAGGAACCCGCGCTATGACGGCAAT
AAAAAGACAGAATAAAACGCACGGGTGTTGGGTCGTTTGTTCATAAACGCGGGGTTCGGTCCCAGGGCTG
GCACTCTGTCGATACCCCACCGAGACCCCATTGGGGCCAATACGCCCGCGTTTCTTCCTTTTCCCCACCC
CACCCCCCAAGTTCGGGTGAAGGCCCAGGGCTCGCAGCCAACGTCGGGGCGGCAGGCCCTGCCATAGCCA
CTGGCCCCGTGGGTTAGGGACGGGGTCCCCCATGGGGAATGGTTTATGGTTCGTGGGGGTTATTATTTTG
GGCGTTGCGTGGGGTCAGGTCCACGACTGGACTGAGCAGACAGACCCATGGTTTTTGGATGGCCTGGGCA
TGGACCGCATGTACTGGCGCGACACGAACACCGGGCGTCTGTGGCTGCCAAACACCCCCGACCCCCAAAA
ACCACCGCGCGGATTTCTGGCGTGCCAAGCTAGTCGACCAATTCTCATGTTTGACAGCTTATCATCGCAG
ATCCGGGCAACGTTGTTGCCATTGCTGCAGGCGCAGAACTGGTAGGTATGGAAGATCTATACATTGAATC
AATATTGGCAATTAGCCATATTAGTCATTGGTTATATAGCATAAATCAATATTGGCTATTGGCCATTGCA
TACGTTGTATCTATATCATAATATGTACATTTATATTGGCTCATGTCCAATATGACCGCCATGTTGACAT
TGATTATTGACTAGTTATTAATAGTAATCAATTACGGGGTCATTAGTTCATAGCCCATATATGGAGTTCC
GCGTTACATAACTTACGGTAAATGGCCCGCCTGGCTGACCGCCCAACGACCCCCGCCCATTGACGTCAAT
AATGACGTATGTTCCCATAGTAACGCCAATAGGGACTTTCCATTGACGTCAATGGGTGGAGTATTTACGG
TAAACTGCCCACTTGGCAGTACATCAAGTGTATCATATGCCAAGTCCGCCCCCTATTGACGTCAATGACG
GTAAATGGCCCGCCTGGCATTATGCCCAGTACATGACCTTACGGGACTTTCCTACTTGGCAGTACATCTA
CGTATTAGTCATCGCTATTACCATGGTGATGCGGTTTTGGCAGTACACCAATGGGCGTGGATAGCGGTTT
GACTCACGGGGATTTCCAAGTCTCCACCCCATTGACGTCAATGGGAGTTTGTTTTGGCACCAAAATCAAC
GGGACTTTCCAAAATGTCGTAATAACCCCGCCCCGTTGACGCAAATGGGCGGTAGGCGTGTACGGTGGGA
GGTCTATATAAGCAGAGCTCGTTTAGTGAACCGTCAGATCTCTAGAAGCTGGGTACCAGCTGCTAGCGCC
ACCATGCCAATGGGATCACTGCAGCCCTTGGCAACGCTGTACTTGCTTGGTATGCTTGTGGCATCTGTTC
TTGCTGTCGATAATTTGTGGGTCACAGTGTACTACGGAGTACCTGTATGGAAAGAGGCGGAAACTACTCT
TTTTTGCGCGTCAGACGCAAAGGCATATGAGACTGAAAAGCATAATGTATGGGCTACCCATGCGTGCGTG
CCCACAGACCCCAACCCCCAAGAAATCCATCTGGAGAACGTTACTGAAGAATTTAATATGTGGAAGAATA
ATATGGTGGAACAGATGCATACGGACATTATCAGTCTGTGGGATCAGTCTCTGAAACCATGTGTTAAACT
CACCCCTCTCTGCGTAACCTTGGACTGTAATAACGTGACGAATAATGGAACTAGTGACATGAGGGAAGAG
ATAAAGAATTGCTCCTTCAATATGACAACAGAATTGCGAGACAAGCGACAAAAAGTATATTCTCTGTTCT
ACAAATTGGACATAGTGCAGATAAATGAGGATCAAGGTAACAGCTCCAATAACAAGTATCGCCTGATAAC
TTGCAACACGTCTGCGATTACCCAAGCATGTCCTAAGGTTACATTTGAACCCATTCCGATTCATTATTGC
GCACCTGCAGGCTTTGCTATCCTGAAGTGCAAAGATGAAGAGTTTAACGGGATCGGCCCGTGCAAAAACG
TATCCACTGTCCAATGCACCCACGGTATTAAGCCTGTTGTGTCCACACAGCTCCTTCTCAATGGGTCTCT
GGCAGAGAAGGAGGTCAAAATAAGATGTGAAAATATAACGAACAACGCAAAAACTATCATTGTCCAACTG
GTGAACCCAGTTAAAATCAATTGCACCCGACCTAATAATAATACGAGAAAGAGTATCCACATCGGCCCAG
GGCAGGCCTTCTACGCTACAGGCGATATAATCGGAGACATAAGACAGGCGCACTGCAATGTAAATCGTAC
GGAATGGAATAATACTCTCCACCAGGTAGTTGAGCAGTTGCGAAAGCATTTTAATAAAACGATTAACTTT
GCTAACTCAACCGGAGGGGACTTGGAAATAACAACACACTCATTCAATTGCGGGGGCGAATTTTTTTATT
GTAACACGACTAACCTGTTTAATAGCACTTGGAACCATACGGCTAGTATGAACTCAACCGAATCCAATGA
CACAATCATCCTGCCCTGTCGAATAAAACAAATCATCAATATGTGGCAAAGAGTGGGCCAAGCAATGTAT
GCACCCCCAATAAGAGGTGTCATAAGGTGTGAATCCAATATAACTGGGTTGATTCTTACTAGGGATGGAG
GAAACACGAACAGCACCCGAGAAACTTTCCGCCCAGGCGGGGGTGATATGAGGGATAATTGGCGATCAGA
ACTTTACAAGTATAAGGTAGTTAAGATAGAACCCCTCGGCGTTGCTCCCACAAAAGCCAAGAGAAGGGTT
GTAGAACGCGAAAAGCGGGCCGTAGGGATTGGCGCTGTATTCATCGGATTTCTCGGAGCAGCTGGATCTA
CTATGGGTGCAGCTTCAATAACATTGACAGTTCAAGCCCGGCAACTCCTTTCAGGTATTGTACAGCAGCA
AAGTAACCTCCTGCGAGCGATTGAGGCTCAGCAGCATCTCCTGAAGCTTACGGTGTGGGGTATCAAACAG
CTTCAAGCGCGGGTACTCGCGGTTGAGCGATACCTTAAGGACCAACAATTGCTTGGAATCTGGGGCTGCA
GCGGTAAACTTATATGTACAACATCTGTGCCGTGGAACAGTTCCTGGAGTAACAAATCACAAAATGAGAT
TTGGGACAATATGACCTGGTTGCAGTGGGATAAAGAAATATCAAACTATACCCAGATCATTTACGATCTC
TTGGAGGAGTCTCAAAACCAGCAGGAGAAAAACGAACAGGACCTCCTCGCATTGGATAAATGGGCCAATT
TGTGGAACTGGTTTGACATATCTAACTGGCTTTGGTATATAAAGATATTCATCATGATTGTAGGGGGTCT
TATTGGTCTGAGGATAGTTTTCGCAGTCTTGTCAGTCATTAACCGAGTGCGGCAGGGTTATTCTCCCTTG
TCATTTCAAACTCACACTCCTAATCCGAGGGGACTGGATAGGCCTGAGCGAATAGAGGAAGAGGGCGGTG
AGCAAGACAAGAACCGGTCAATCAGGCTCGTGTCTGGTTTCCTGGCACTGGCGTGGGATGATCTGAGGAG
TCTTTGTCTTTTCTCATACCATCGGTTGCGCGACTTCATACTCATCGTCGCCAGGACCGTAGAACTTTTG
GGACATTCCTCCTTGAAGGGACTTCGGCTCGGATGGGAGGGATTGAAGTACTTGGGGAATCTGCTGAGTT
ATTGGGGGCGGGAATTGCGAATCTCCGCCACAAATCTCTTGGATACGATTGCTATAGTAATAGCTGGATG
GACGGATAGAGTAATCGAAATAGGGCAGCGCCTCTGTCGAGCATTTCTCAATATCCCCAGAAGAATAAGG
CAAGGATTTGAGCGCGCTCTGCTCTAGTAACTCGAGGCCGGCAAGGCCGGATCCAGACATGATAAGATAC
ATTGATGAGTTTGGACAAACCACAACTAGAATGCAGTGAAAAAAATGCTTTATTTGTGAAATTTGTGATG
CTATTGCTTTATTTGTAACCATTATAAGCTGCAATAAACAAGTTAACAACAACAATTGCATTCATTTTAT
GTTTCAGGTTCAGGGGGAGGTGTGGGAGGTTTTTTAAAGCAAGTAAAACCTCTACAAATGTGGTATGGCT
GATTATGATCCGGCTGCCTCGCGCGTTTCGGTGATGACGGTGAAAACCTCTGACACATGCAGCTCCCGGA
GACGGTCACAGCTTGTCTGTAAGCGGATGCCGGGAGCAGACAAGCCCGTCAGGGCGCGTCAGCGGGTGTT
GGCGGGTGTCGGGGCGCAGCCATGAGGTCGACTCTAGA
