>Addgene plasmid #100931 | pCEP4-Q842gp160 | addgene partial sequence | sequence record 202602 | pBR322ori-F 5'-GGGAAACGCCTGGTATCTTT-3'
TCTGACTTGAGCGTCGATTTTTGTGATGCTCGTCAGGGGGGCGGAGCCTATGGAAAAACGCCAGCAACGC
GGCCTTTTTACGGTTCCTGGCCTTTTGCTGGCCTTGAAGCTGTCCCTGATGGTCGTCATCTACCTGCCTG
GACAGCATGGCCTGCAACGCGGGCATCCCGATGCCGCCGGAAGCGAGAAGAATCATAATGGGGAAGGCCA
TCCAGCCTCGCGTCGCGAACGCCAGCAAGACGTAGCCCAGCGCGTCGGCCCCGAGATGCGCCGCGTGCGG
CTGCTGGAGATGGCGGACGCGATGGATATGTTCTGCCAAGGGTTGGTTTGCGCATTCACAGTTCTCCGCA
AGAATTGATTGGCTCCAATTCTTGGAGTGGTGAATCCGTTAGCGAGGTGCCGCCCTGCTTCATCCCCGTG
GCCCGTTGCTCGCGTTTGCTGGCGGTGTCCCCGGAAGAAATATATTTGCATGTCTTTAGTTCTATGATGA
CACAAACCCCGCCCAGCGTCTTGTCATTGGCGAATTCGAACACGCAGATGCAGTCGGGGCGGCGCGGTCC
GAGGTCCACTTCGCATATTAAGGTGACGCGTGTGGCCTCGAACACCGAGCGACCCTGCAGCGACCCGCTT
AACAGCGTCAACAGCGTGCCGCAGATCCCGGGGGGGCAATGAGATATGAAAAAGCCTGAACTCACCGCGA
CGTCTGTCGAGAAGTTTCTGATCGAAAAGTTCGACAGCGTCTCCGACCTGATGCAGCTCTCGGAGGGCGA
AGAATCTCGTGCTTTCAGCTTCGATGTAGGAGGGCG
