>Addgene plasmid #100931 | pCEP4-Q842gp160 | addgene partial sequence | sequence record 202603 | hhvEBNA1-R 5'-TGGAATAGCAAGGGCAGTTC-3'
GTCTTACTACCTCCATATACGAACACACCGGCGACCCAAGTTCCTTCGTCGGTAGTCCTTTCTACGTGAC
TCCTAGCCAGGAGAGCTCTTAAACCTTCTGCAATGTTCTCAAATTTCGGGTTGGAACCTCCTTGACCACG
ATGCTTTCCAAACCACCCTCCTTTTTTGCGCCTGCCTCCATCACCCTGACCCCGGGGTCCAGTGCTTGGG
CCTTCTCCTGGGTCATCTGCGGGGCCCTGCTCTATCGCTCCCGGGGGCACGTCAGGCTCACCATCTGGGC
CACCTTCTTGGTGGTATTCAAAATAATCGGCTTCCCCTACAGGGTGGAAAAATGGCCTTCTACCTGGAGG
GGGCCTGCGCGGTGGAGACCCGGATGATGATGACTGACTACTGGGACTCCTGGGCCTCTTTTCTCCACGT
CCACGACCTCTCCCCCTGGCTCTTTCACGACTTCCCCCCCTGGCTCTTTCACGTCCTCTACCCCGGCGGC
CTCCACTACCTCCTCGACCCCGGCCTCCACTACCTCCTCGACCCCGGCCTCCACTGCCTCCTCGACCCCG
GCCTCCACCTCCTGCTCCTGCCCCTCCTGCTCCTGCCCCTCCTCCTGCTCCTGCCCCTCCTGCCCCTCCT
GCTCCTGCCCCTCCTGCCCCTCCTGCTCCTGCCCCTCCTGCCCCTCCTGCTCCTGCCCCTCCTGCCCCTC
CTCCTGCTCCTGCCCCTCCTGCCCCTCCTCCTGCTCCTGCCCCTCCTGCCCCTCCTGCTCCTGCCCCTCC
TGCCCCTCCTGCTCCTGCCCCTCCTG
